Addgene plasmid #230115: AiP12560 - pAAV-AiE0373m_3xC2-minBG-SYFP2-WPRE3-BGHpA (Alias: CN2560)
Purpose: AiE0373m_3xC2 is an enhancer sequence, designed to drive AAV-mediated transgene expression in specific populations of brain cells
Depositing lab: Allen Institute for Brain Science & Boaz Levi. Depositing organization: Allen Institute. Publication: A suite of enhancer AAVs and transgenic mouse lines for genetic access to cortical cell types. Ben-Simon Y, Hooper M, Narayan S, Daigle TL, Dwivedi D, Way SW, Oster A, Stafford DA, Mich JK, Taormina MJ, Martinez RA, Opitz-Araya X, Roth JR, Alexander JR, Allen S, Amster A, Arbuckle J, Ayala A, Baker PM, Bakken TE, Barcelli T, Barta S, Bendrick J, Bertagnolli D, Bielstein C, Bishwakarma P, Bowlus J, Boyer G, Brouner K, Casian B, Casper T, Chakka AB, Chakrabarty R, Chance RK, Chavan S, Clark M, Colbert K, Collman F, Daniel S, Departee M, DiValentin P, Donadio N, Dotson N, Egdorf T, Fliss T, Gabitto M, Garcia J, Gary A, Gasperini M, Gloe J, Goldy J, Gore BB, Graybuck L, Greisman N, Haeseleer F, Halterman C, Haradon Z, Hastings SD, Helback O, Ho W, Hockemeyer D, Huang C, Huff S, Hunker A, Johansen N, Jones D, Juneau Z, Kalmbach B, Kannan M, Khem S, Kussick E, Kutsal R, Larsen R, Lee C, Lee AY, Leibly M, Lenz GH, Li S, Liang E, Lusk N, Madigan Z, Malloy J, Malone J, McCue R, Melchor J, Mollenkopf T, Moosman S, Morin E, Newman D, Ng L, Ngo K, Omstead V, Otto S, Oyama A, Pena N, Pham T, Phillips E, Pom CA, Potekhina L, Ransford S, Ray PL, Rette D, Reynoldson C, Rimorin C, Rocha D, Ruiz A, Sanchez REA, Sawyer L, Sedeno-Cortes A, Sevigny JP, Shapovalova N, Shepard N, Shulga L, Sigler AR, Siverts L, Soliman S, Somasundaram S, Staats B, Stewart K, Szelenyi E, Tieu M, Trader C, Tran A, van Velthoven CTJ, Walker M, Wang Y, Weed N, Wirthlin M, Wood T, Wynalda B, Yao Z, Zhou T, Ariza J, Dee N, Reding M, Ronellenfitch K, Mufti S, Sunkin SM, Smith KA, Esposito L, Waters J, Thyagarajan B, Yao S, Lein ES, Zeng H, Levi BP, Ngai J, Ting JT, Tasic B. Cell. 2025 May 16:S0092-8674(25)00513-6. doi: 10.1016/j.cell.2025.05.002. PubMed 40403729.
Backbone
  Vector backbone: pAAV2
  Vector type: AAV
Growth in bacteria
  Bacterial resistance: Ampicillin, 100 μg/mL
  Growth temperature: 37°C
  Growth strain: NEB Stable
  Copy number: High Copy
Gene/Insert
  Gene/Insert name: SYFP2
  Species: Synthetic
  Promoter: minBG
  Cloning method: Gibson Cloning
Terms and licenses: Academic/Nonprofit Terms; Industry Terms: Not Available to Industry
How to cite: AiP12560 - pAAV-AiE0373m_3xC2-minBG-SYFP2-WPRE3-BGHpA (Alias: CN2560) was a gift from Allen Institute for Brain Science & Boaz Levi (Addgene plasmid # 230115 ; http://n2t.net/addgene:230115 ; RRID:Addgene_230115)
