[The description below was written by a language model from this plasmid's Addgene catalogue record and pLannotate feature annotations shown in this document.]
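Description:
AiP12560 - pAAV-AiE0373m_3xC2-minBG-SYFP2-WPRE3-BGHpA (alias CN2560) is an AAV transfer plasmid built on a pAAV2 backbone and used to package a recombinant adeno-associated virus genome carrying an enhancer-driven fluorescent reporter. The 5.2 kb plasmid is maintained in bacteria at high copy through a ColE1/pUC-type origin and selected with ampicillin via the β-lactamase gene. An f1 phage origin is also present in the backbone. The expression cassette is flanked by AAV2 inverted terminal repeats, which provide the signals for genome replication and encapsidation. The annotation detects the right-hand ITR in full, but the left one only as short fragments. A recombination-deficient growth strain is recorded, consistent with the instability of ITR-containing plasmids.

The payload places the AiE0373m_3xC2 enhancer upstream of the minimal beta-globin promoter (minBG), which has little activity on its own and so makes transcription dependent on the enhancer. The name suggests three tandem copies of a core enhancer segment. The feature table fits this, since the same very short match recurs three times at a regular spacing of about 320 nt. Those hits are labelled as yeast ARG4 promoter fragments and are almost certainly spurious. The enhancer and minBG themselves are not annotated. The cassette drives SYFP2, a rapidly maturing monomeric yellow fluorescent protein. It is followed by WPRE3, a shortened woodchuck hepatitis virus posttranscriptional element that boosts expression while saving packaging space, and by the bovine growth hormone polyadenylation signal. The construct is intended to label specific populations of brain cells after AAV delivery, although the record does not state which cell types the enhancer targets.
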