Features (pLannotate 1.2.2; 17 found; start..end, strand, type, name):
     12..39      +  repeat_region  AAV2 ITR (fragment): inverted terminal repeat of adeno-associated virus serotype 2 inverted
     68..95      +  repeat_region  AAV2 ITR (fragment): inverted terminal repeat of adeno-associated virus serotype 2 inverted
    174..190     +  promoter       ARG4 promoter (fragment): S. cerevisiae ARG4
    493..509     +  promoter       ARG4 promoter (fragment): S. cerevisiae ARG4
    812..828     +  promoter       ARG4 promoter (fragment): S. cerevisiae ARG4
   1201..1917    +  CDS            SYFP2: SYFP2 is a basic (constitutively fluorescent) yellow fluorescent protein published in 2006, derived from Aequorea victoria. It is reported to be a very rapidly-maturing monomer with moderate acid sensitivity.
   1957..2114    +  misc_feature   WPRE (fragment): woodchuck hepatitis virus posttranscriptional regulatory element
   2120..2200    +  misc_feature   WPRE (fragment): woodchuck hepatitis virus posttranscriptional regulatory element
   2217..2328    +  polyA_signal   bGH poly(A) signal: bovine growth hormone polyadenylation signal
   2446..2586    +  repeat_region  AAV2 ITR: inverted terminal repeat of adeno-associated virus serotype 2 inverted
   2591..2642    -  misc_feature   bom (fragment): basis of mobility region from pBR322
   2661..3116    +  rep_origin     f1 ori (sequence partly withheld): f1 bacteriophage origin of replication; arrow indicates direction of (+) strand synthesis
   3117..3166    -  misc_feature   bom (fragment): basis of mobility region from pBR322
   3268..3303    -  CDS            rop (fragment): Rop protein, which maintains plasmids at low copy number; rop
   3398..3502    +  promoter       AmpR promoter: bla
   3503..4363    +  CDS            AmpR: β-lactamase; bla; confers resistance to ampicillin, carbenicillin, and related antibiotics
   4534..5122    +  rep_origin     ori: high-copy-number ColE1/pMB1/pBR322/pUC origin of replication
>Addgene plasmid #230115 | AiP12560 - pAAV-AiE0373m_3xC2-minBG-SYFP2-WPRE3-BGHpA (Alias: CN2560) | addgene full sequence | sequence record 461847 | Addgene NGS Result
CCTGCAGGCAGCTGCGCGCTCGCTCGCTCACTGAGGCCGCCCGGGCGTCGGGCGACCTTTGGTCGCCCGG
CCTCAGTGAGCGAGCGAGCGCGCAGAGAGGGAGTGGCCAACTCCATCACTAGGGGTTCCTGCGGCCGCAC
GCGTATGTTTGGGGTAAGGGATGGAAGTGGAAAAAAAAAAAAAAAAAGGAAAGAAAAAGCAAACAAAAGC
CAACCAGCCTTCCAGCTGCTGAAGGAGCTGGGGCACAACCCTTGAAGAGTGCCCCTGCCGGGAACAGAGA
GGACTCCAGCTGCCTGCCCACTGGGCCAGAGCGCTGCCTTAAAAGAACTTTTGCATAAAAGGAAAAGAGG
CCAAGGCTCCCCTTTTGCTGCAGGACACAGGGCCAGTGTCCACAAGAGTTGAGTGTCCTGGCCAAAGCCA
AAGCTAGGGATCATTGAAAATGCCTGGGCAGCTGGCATGGCTGATGTTTGGGGTAAGGGATGGAAGTGGA
AAAAAAAAAAAAAAAAGGAAAGAAAAAGCAAACAAAAGCCAACCAGCCTTCCAGCTGCTGAAGGAGCTGG
GGCACAACCCTTGAAGAGTGCCCCTGCCGGGAACAGAGAGGACTCCAGCTGCCTGCCCACTGGGCCAGAG
CGCTGCCTTAAAAGAACTTTTGCATAAAAGGAAAAGAGGCCAAGGCTCCCCTTTTGCTGCAGGACACAGG
GCCAGTGTCCACAAGAGTTGAGTGTCCTGGCCAAAGCCAAAGCTAGGGATCATTGAAAATGCCTGGGCAG
CTGGCATGGCTGATGTTTGGGGTAAGGGATGGAAGTGGAAAAAAAAAAAAAAAAAGGAAAGAAAAAGCAA
ACAAAAGCCAACCAGCCTTCCAGCTGCTGAAGGAGCTGGGGCACAACCCTTGAAGAGTGCCCCTGCCGGG
AACAGAGAGGACTCCAGCTGCCTGCCCACTGGGCCAGAGCGCTGCCTTAAAAGAACTTTTGCATAAAAGG
AAAAGAGGCCAAGGCTCCCCTTTTGCTGCAGGACACAGGGCCAGTGTCCACAAGAGTTGAGTGTCCTGGC
CAAAGCCAAAGCTAGGGATCATTGAAAATGCCTGGGCAGCTGGCATGGCTGGAGCTCGGGCTGGGCATAA
AAGTCAGGGCAGAGCCATCTATTGCTTACATTTGCTTCTGGGATCCAGATCTTTCGAAGCTAGCGCTACC
GGTCGCCACCATGGTGAGCAAGGGCGAGGAGCTGTTCACCGGGGTGGTGCCCATCCTGGTCGAGCTGGAC
GGCGACGTAAACGGCCACAAGTTCAGCGTGTCCGGCGAGGGCGAGGGCGATGCCACCTACGGCAAGCTGA
CCCTGAAGCTGATCTGCACCACCGGCAAGCTGCCCGTGCCCTGGCCCACCCTCGTGACCACCCTGGGCTA
CGGCGTGCAGTGCTTCGCCCGCTACCCCGACCACATGAAGCAGCACGACTTCTTCAAGTCCGCCATGCCC
GAAGGCTACGTCCAGGAGCGCACCATCTTCTTCAAGGACGACGGCAACTACAAGACCCGCGCCGAGGTGA
AGTTCGAGGGCGACACCCTGGTGAACCGCATCGAGCTGAAGGGCATCGACTTCAAGGAGGACGGCAACAT
CCTGGGGCACAAGCTGGAGTACAACTACAACAGCCACAACGTCTATATCACCGCCGACAAGCAGAAGAAC
GGCATCAAGGCCAACTTCAAGATCCGCCACAACATCGAGGACGGCGGCGTGCAGCTCGCCGACCACTACC
AGCAGAACACCCCCATCGGCGACGGCCCCGTGCTGCTGCCCGACAACCACTACCTGAGCTACCAGTCCAA
GCTGAGCAAAGACCCCAACGAGAAGCGCGATCACATGGTCCTGCTGGAGTTCGTGACCGCCGCCGGGATC
ACTCTCGGCATGGACGAGCTGTACAAGTAAGTCGACGGCGCGCCGCGGCCGCGAATTCGATATCATAATC
AACCTCTGGATTACAAAATTTGTGAAAGATTGACTGGTATTCTTAACTATGTTGCTCCTTTTACGCTATG
TGGATACGCTGCTTTAATGCCTTTGTATCATGCTATTGCTTCCCGTATGGCTTTCATTTTCTCCTCCTTG
TATAAATCCTGGTTAGTTCTTGCCACGGCGGAACTCATCGCCGCCTGCCTTGCCCGCTGCTGGACAGGGG
CTCGGCTGTTGGGCACTGACAATTCCGTGGCTCGAGAGATCTTCGACTGTGCCTTCTAGTTGCCAGCCAT
CTGTTGTTTGCCCCTCCCCCGTGCCTTCCTTGACCCTGGAAGGTGCCACTCCCACTGTCCTTTCCTAATA
AAATGAGGAAATTGCATCGCATTGTCTGAGTAGGTGTCATTCTATTCTGGGGGGTGGGGTGGGGCAGGAC
AGCAAGGGGGAGGATTGGGAAGACAATAGCAGGCATGAGATCTCACGTGCGGACCGAGCGGCCGCAGGAA
CCCCTAGTGATGGAGTTGGCCACTCCCTCTCTGCGCGCTCGCTCGCTCACTGAGGCCGGGCGACCAAAGG
TCGCCCGACGCCCGGGCTTTGCCCGGGCGGCCTCAGTGAGCGAGCGAGCGCGCAGCTGCCTGCAGGGGCG
CCTGATGCGGTATTTTCTCCTTACGCATCTGTGCGGTATTTCACACCGCATA
[95 nt withheld, positions 2643-2737]
T
[46 nt withheld, positions 2739-2784]
C
[141 nt withheld, positions 2786-2926]
CCTTTGACGTTGGAGTCCACGTTCTTT
[37 nt withheld, positions 2954-2990]
ACTCTATCTCGGGCTATTCTTTTGATTTATAAGGGATTTTGCCGATTTCGGTCTATTGGTTAAAAAATGA
GCTGATTTAACAAAAATTTAACGCGAATTTTAACAAAATATTAACGTTTACAATTTTATGGTGCACTCTC
AGTACAATCTGCTCTGATGCCGCATAGTTAAGCCAGCCCCGACACCCGCCAACACCCGCTGACGCGCCCT
GACGGGCTTGTCTGCTCCCGGCATCCGCTTACAGACAAGCTGTGACCGTCTCCGGGAGCTGCATGTGTCA
GAGGTTTTCACCGTCATCACCGAAACGCGCGAGACGAAAGGGCCTCGTGATACGCCTATTTTTATAGGTT
AATGTCATGATAATAATGGTTTCTTAGACGTCAGGTGGCACTTTTCGGGGAAATGTGCGCGGAACCCCTA
TTTGTTTATTTTTCTAAATACATTCAAATATGTATCCGCTCATGAGACAATAACCCTGATAAATGCTTCA
ATAATATTGAAAAAGGAAGAGTATGAGTATTCAACATTTCCGTGTCGCCCTTATTCCCTTTTTTGCGGCA
TTTTGCCTTCCTGTTTTTGCTCACCCAGAAACGCTGGTGAAAGTAAAAGATGCTGAAGATCAGTTGGGTG
CACGAGTGGGTTACATCGAACTGGATCTCAACAGCGGTAAGATCCTTGAGAGTTTTCGCCCCGAAGAACG
TTTTCCAATGATGAGCACTTTTAAAGTTCTGCTATGTGGCGCGGTATTATCCCGTATTGACGCCGGGCAA
GAGCAACTCGGTCGCCGCATACACTATTCTCAGAATGACTTGGTTGAGTACTCACCAGTCACAGAAAAGC
ATCTTACGGATGGCATGACAGTAAGAGAATTATGCAGTGCTGCCATAACCATGAGTGATAACACTGCGGC
CAACTTACTTCTGACAACGATCGGAGGACCGAAGGAGCTAACCGCTTTTTTGCACAACATGGGGGATCAT
GTAACTCGCCTTGATCGTTGGGAACCGGAGCTGAATGAAGCCATACCAAACGACGAGCGTGACACCACGA
TGCCTGTAGCAATGGCAACAACGTTGCGCAAACTATTAACTGGCGAACTACTTACTCTAGCTTCCCGGCA
ACAATTAATAGACTGGATGGAGGCGGATAAAGTTGCAGGACCACTTCTGCGCTCGGCCCTTCCGGCTGGC
TGGTTTATTGCTGATAAATCTGGAGCCGGTGAGCGTGGGTCTCGCGGTATCATTGCAGCACTGGGGCCAG
ATGGTAAGCCCTCCCGTATCGTAGTTATCTACACGACGGGGAGTCAGGCAACTATGGATGAACGAAATAG
ACAGATCGCTGAGATAGGTGCCTCACTGATTAAGCATTGGTAACTGTCAGACCAAGTTTACTCATATATA
CTTTAGATTGATTTAAAACTTCATTTTTAATTTAAAAGGATCTAGGTGAAGATCCTTTTTGATAATCTCA
TGACCAAAATCCCTTAACGTGAGTTTTCGTTCCACTGAGCGTCAGACCCCGTAGAAAAGATCAAAGGATC
TTCTTGAGATCCTTTTTTTCTGCGCGTAATCTGCTGCTTGCAAACAAAAAAACCACCGCTACCAGCGGTG
GTTTGTTTGCCGGATCAAGAGCTACCAACTCTTTTTCCGAAGGTAACTGGCTTCAGCAGAGCGCAGATAC
CAAATACTGTTCTTCTAGTGTAGCCGTAGTTAGGCCACCACTTCAAGAACTCTGTAGCACCGCCTACATA
CCTCGCTCTGCTAATCCTGTTACCAGTGGCTGCTGCCAGTGGCGATAAGTCGTGTCTTACCGGGTTGGAC
TCAAGACGATAGTTACCGGATAAGGCGCAGCGGTCGGGCTGAACGGGGGGTTCGTGCACACAGCCCAGCT
TGGAGCGAACGACCTACACCGAACTGAGATACCTACAGCGTGAGCTATGAGAAAGCGCCACGCTTCCCGA
AGGGAGAAAGGCGGACAGGTATCCGGTAAGCGGCAGGGTCGGAACAGGAGAGCGCACGAGGGAGCTTCCA
GGGGGAAACGCCTGGTATCTTTATAGTCCTGTCGGGTTTCGCCACCTCTGACTTGAGCGTCGATTTTTGT
GATGCTCGTCAGGGGGGCGGAGCCTATGGAAAAACGCCAGCAACGCGGCCTTTTTACGGTTCCTGGCCTT
TTGCTGGCCTTTTGCTCACATGT
